Addgene plasmid #241483: pMIHP-16176 AU1.HA.V5
Purpose: (Empty Backbone) AU1.HA.V5 Flow Code Plasmid This plasmid is to be used with mRNAs.
Depositing lab: Adrian Liston. Depositing organization: Babraham Institute. Publication: The tissue-resident regulatory T cell pool is shaped by transient multi-tissue migration and a conserved residency program. Burton OT, Bricard O, Tareen S, Gergelits V, Andrews S, Biggins L, Roca CP, Whyte C, Junius S, Brajic A, Pasciuto E, Ali M, Lemaitre P, Schlenner SM, Ishigame H, Brown BD, Dooley J, Liston A. Immunity. 2024 Jul 9;57(7):1586-1602.e10. doi: 10.1016/j.immuni.2024.05.023. Epub 2024 Jun 18. PubMed 38897202.
Backbone
  Vector backbone: Retroviral plasmid
  Vector type: Retroviral
  Tag / fusion protein: AU1; HA; V5
Growth in bacteria
  Bacterial resistance: Ampicillin, 100 μg/mL
  Growth temperature: 30°C
  Growth strain: NEB Stable
  Copy number: Unknown
Gene/Insert
  Gene/Insert name: None
Resource information
  A portion of this plasmid was derived from a plasmid made by: The plasmids were generated using pro-code vectors received from Dr Brian Brown at Mount Sinai and we have their permission via email for these to be deposited.
Terms and licenses: Academic/Nonprofit Terms; Industry Terms: Not Available to Industry
Depositor comments: Any stbl competent cell strain can be used for growing this plasmid.
How to cite: pMIHP-16176 AU1.HA.V5 was a gift from Adrian Liston (Addgene plasmid # 241483 ; http://n2t.net/addgene:241483 ; RRID:Addgene_241483)
