[The description below was written by a language model from this plasmid's Addgene catalogue record and pLannotate feature annotations shown in this document.]
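Description:
pMIHP-16176 AU1.HA.V5 is a 6.4 kb gammaretroviral empty backbone of the MSCV type, deposited as one member of a "Flow Code" series derived in part from Pro-Code epitope-barcoding vectors. It is propagated in E. coli through a high-copy ColE1/pUC-type origin and selected with ampicillin via the β-lactamase gene and its promoter. The short tetracycline-resistance, lacI, rop, bom and lacZα fragments in the annotation are non-functional remnants of earlier cloning vectors. A recombination-deficient host strain is specified, as is usual for plasmids carrying repeated LTRs.

The viral cassette is flanked by murine embryonic stem cell virus 5' and 3' LTRs, with the MESV Ψ packaging signal and a truncated, start-codon-less MMLV gag segment that extends the packaging region. The 5' LTR therefore drives the genomic transcript that is packaged when gag-pol and env are supplied in trans. Downstream lies an EMCV IRES immediately followed by a mouse histone H2B (H2bc3) coding sequence, then a region in which an HA tag was detected. The catalogue lists AU1, HA and V5 as the tags, so the arrangement is consistent with a nuclear, chromatin-bound H2B carrying that three-epitope combination as an antibody-detectable barcode, although AU1 and V5 were not individually annotated. No insert is recorded. The gap between gag and the IRES would be the natural position for a gene of interest co-expressed with the barcode, but the record does not define a cloning site there, and the only MCS fragment annotated sits after the tag region.

The stated purpose is a flow cytometry code plasmid "to be used with mRNAs", a phrase the record does not explain further. The likely application is marking transduced cell populations with distinct epitope combinations so they can be pooled and resolved by flow cytometry.
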