Features (pLannotate 1.2.2; 20 found; start..end, strand, type, name):
     32..233     -  CDS            TcR (fragment): tetracycline efflux protein; tet; confers resistance to tetracycline
    234..332     +  CDS            env (fragment): murine leukemia virus gPr80 envelope polyprotein precursor; env; proteolytically cleaved into gp70SU and p15TM subunits
    374..890     +  LTR            5' LTR: 5' long terminal repeat from murine embryonic stem cell virus
    954..1295    +  misc_feature   MESV Ψ: packaging signal of murine embryonic stem cell virus
   1362..1778    +  CDS            gag (truncated): truncated Moloney murine leukemia virus (MMLV) gag gene lacking the start codon
   1837..2397    +  misc_feature   IRES: internal ribosome entry site (IRES) of the encephalomyocarditis virus (EMCV)
   2400..2777    +  CDS            H2bc3: H2B1B_MOUSE - Also known as Hist1h2bb Experimental evidence at protein level: Swiss-Prot protein existence level 1. Core component of nucleosome. Nucleosomes wrap and compact DNA into chromatin, limiting DNA accessibility to the cellular machineries which require DNA as a template. Histones thereby play a central role in transcription regulation, DNA repair, DNA replication and chromosomal stability. DNA accessibility is regulated via a complex set of post-translational modifications of histones, also called histone code, and nucleosome remodeling. From Mus musculus (Mouse).
   2856..2882    +  CDS            3xHA (fragment): three tandem HA epitope tags
   2971..3001    +  misc_feature   MCS (fragment): pUC18/19 multiple cloning site
   3121..3635    +  LTR            3' LTR: 3' long terminal repeat from murine embryonic stem cell virus
   3797..3813    -  protein_bind   lac operator: The lac repressor binds to the lac operator to inhibit transcription in E. coli. This inhibition can be relieved by adding lactose or isopropyl-β-D-thiogalactopyranoside (IPTG). lac repressor encoded by lacI
   3821..3851    -  promoter       lac promoter: promoter for the E. coli lac operon
   3866..3887    -  protein_bind   CAP binding site: CAP binding activates transcription in the presence of cAMP. E. coli catabolite activator protein
   3900..3992    -  CDS            lacI (fragment): lac repressor; lacI; The lac repressor binds to the lac operator to inhibit transcription in E. coli. This inhibition can be relieved by adding lactose or isopropyl-β-D-thiogalactopyranoside (IPTG).
   4175..4763    -  rep_origin     ori: high-copy-number ColE1/pMB1/pBR322/pUC origin of replication
   4934..5794    -  CDS            AmpR: β-lactamase; bla; confers resistance to ampicillin, carbenicillin, and related antibiotics
   5795..5899    -  promoter       AmpR promoter: bla
   5994..6029    +  CDS            rop (fragment): Rop protein, which maintains plasmids at low copy number; rop
   6131..6230    +  misc_feature   bom (fragment): basis of mobility region from pBR322
   6236..32      -  CDS            lacZα (fragment) (across the origin): LacZα fragment of β-galactosidase; lacZ fragment
>Addgene plasmid #241483 | pMIHP-16176 AU1.HA.V5 | addgene full sequence | sequence record 481852 | Addgene NGS Result
TTTTCCCAGTCACGACGTTGTAAAACGACGGCGCAAGGAATGGTGCATGCAAGGAGATGGCGCCCAACAG
TCCCCCGGCCACGGGGCCTGCCACCATACCCACGCCGAAACAAGCGCTCATGAGCCCGAAGTGGCGAGCC
CGATCTTCCCCATCGGTGATGTCGGCGATATAGGCGCCAGCAACCGCACCTGTGGCGCCGGTGATGCCGG
CCACGATGCGTCCGGCGTAGAGGCGATTAGTCCAATTTGTTAAAGACAGGATATCAGTGGTCCAGGCTCT
AGTTTTGACTCAACAATATCACCAGCTGAAGCCTATAGAGTACGAGCCATAGATAAAATAAAAGATTTTA
TTTAGTCTCCAGAAAAAGGGGGGAATGAAAGACCCCACCTGTAGGTTTGGCAAGCTAGCTTAAGTAACGC
CATTTTGCAAGGCATGGAAAATACATAACTGAGAATAGAGAAGTTCAGATCAAGGTTAGGAACAGAGAGA
CAGCAGAATATGGGCCAAACAGGATATCTGTGGTAAGCAGTTCCTGCCCCGGCTCAGGGCCAAGAACAGA
TGGTCCCCAGATGCGGTCCCGCCCTCAGCAGTTTCTAGAGAACCATCAGATGTTTCCAGGGTGCCCCAAG
GACCTGAAATGACCCTGTGCCTTATTTGAACTAACCAATCAGTTCGCTTCTCGCTTCTGTTCGCGCGCTT
CTGCTCCCCGAGCTCAATAAAAGAGCCCACAACCCCTCACTCGGCGCGCCAGTCCTCCGATAGACTGCGT
CGCCCGGGTACCCGTATTCCCAATAAAGCCTCTTGCTGTTTGCATCCGAATCGTGGACTCGCTGATCCTT
GGGAGGGTCTCCTCAGATTGATTGACTGCCCACCTCGGGGGTCTTTCATTTGGAGGTTCCACCGAGATTT
GGAGACCCCTGCCCAGGGACCACCGACCCCCCCGCCGGGAGGTAAGCTGGCCAGCGGTCGTTTCGTGTCT
GTCTCTGTCTTTGTGCGTGTTTGTGCCGGCATCTAATGTTTGCGCCTGCGTCTGTACTAGTTAGCTAACT
AGCTCTGTATCTGGCGGACCCGTGGTGGAACTGACGAGTTCTGAACACCCGGCCGCAACCCTGGGAGACG
TCCCAGGGACTTTGGGGGCCGTTTTTGTGGCCCGACCTGAGGAAGGGAGTCGATGTGGAATCCGACCCCG
TCAGGATATGTGGTTCTGGTAGGAGACGAGAACCTAAAACAGTTCCCGCCTCCGTCTGAATTTTTGCTTT
CGGTTTGGAACCGAAGCCGCGCGTCTTGTCTGCTGCAGCGCTGCAGCATCGTTCTGTGTTGTCTCTGTCT
GACTGTGTTTCTGTATTTGTCTGAAAATTAGGGCCAGACTGTTACCACTCCCTTAAGTTTGACCTTAGGT
CACTGGAAAGATGTCGAGCGGATCGCTCACAACCAGTCGGTAGATGTCAAGAAGAGACGTTGGGTTACCT
TCTGCTCTGCAGAATGGCCAACCTTTAACGTCGGATGGCCGCGAGACGGCACCTTTAACCGAGACCTCAT
CACCCAGGTTAAGATCAAGGTCTTTTCACCTGGCCCGCATGGACACCCAGACCAGGTCCCCTACATCGTG
ACCTGGGAAGCCTTGGCTTTTGACCCCCCTCCCTGGGTCAAGCCCTTTGTACACCCTAAGCCTCCGCCTC
CTCTTCCTCCATCCGCCCCGTCTCTCCCCCTTGAACCTCCTCGTTCGACCCCGCCTCGATCCTCCCTTTA
TCCAGCCCTCACTCCTTCTCTAGGCGCCGGAATTCCGAACAGTCTTCCGTAATAGAAGACACAAGGCTCG
AGCGGGATCAATTCCGCCCCCCCCCTAACGTTACTGGCCGAAGCCGCTTGGAATAAGGCCGGTGTGCGTT
TGTCTATATGTTATTTTCCACCATATTGCCGTCTTTTGGCAATGTGAGGGCCCGGAAACCTGGCCCTGTC
TTCTTGACGAGCATTCCTAGGGGTCTTTCCCCTCTCGCCAAAGGAATGCAAGGTCTGTTGAATGTCGTGA
AGGAAGCAGTTCCTCTGGAAGCTTCTTGAAGACAAACAACGTCTGTAGCGACCCTTTGCAGGCAGCGGAA
CCCCCCACCTGGCGACAGGTGCCTCTGCGGCCAAAAGCCACGTGTATAAGATACACCTGCAAAGGCGGCA
CAACCCCAGTGCCACGTTGTGAGTTGGATAGTTGTGGAAAGAGTCAAATGGCTCTCCTCAAGCGTATTCA
ACAAGGGGCTGAAGGATGCCCAGAAGGTACCCCATTGTATGGGATCTGATCTGGGGCCTCGGTGCACATG
CTTTACATGTGTTTAGTCGAGGTTAAAAAAACGTCTAGGCCCCCCGAACCACGGGGACGTGGTTTTCCTT
TGAAAAACACGATAATACCATGCCAGAGCCTTCTAAGTCTGCACCAGCCCCTAAGAAGGGATCTAAGAAA
GCCATCTCTAAGGCGCAGAAGAAGGATGGCAAGAAGCGCAAGCGCAGCCGCAAGGAGAGCTATTCGGTGT
ACGTGTACAAGGTGCTGAAGCAAGTGCACCCCGACACCGGCATCTCCTCCAAGGCCATGGGCATCATGAA
CTCGTTCGTGAACGACATCTTCGAGCGCATCGCGAGCGAGGCGTCCCGCCTGGCGCATTACAACAAGCGC
TCGACCATCACGTCCCGGGAGATCCAGACGGCCGTGCGCCTGCTGCTGCCCGGGGAGCTGGCCAAGCACG
CCGTGTCGGAGGGCACTAAGGCCGTCACCAAGTACACCAGCTCCAAGGACCCACCGGTCGCCACCGGATC
CACGGTCGCCACCATGGGCGACACCTATCGGTACATTGGAGGAGGCGGGGGAGGGTACCCATACGATGTG
CCAGATTACGCTGGAGGAGGCGGGGGAGGGGGCAAACCAATTCCAAACCCACTGCTGGGACTGGATTCCA
CAGGCATGCTGATGGTGTAAGCGGCCGCGACTCTAGAGTCGACCTGCAGGCATGCAAGCTTCAGGTAGCC
GGCTAACGTTAACAACCGGTACCTCTAGAACTATAGCTAGCATGCGCAAATTTAAAGCGCTGATATCGAT
AAAATAAAAGATTTTATTTAGTCTCCAGAAAAAGGGGGGAATGAAAGACCCCACCTGTAGGTTTGGCAAG
CTAGCTTAAGTAACGCCATTTTGCAAGGCATGGAAAATACATAACTGAGAATAGAGAAGTTCAGATCAAG
GTTAGGAACAGAGAGACAGCAGAATATGGGCCAAACAGGATATCTGTGGTAAGCAGTTCCTGCCCCGGCT
CAGGGCCAAGAACAGATGGTCCCCAGATGCGGTCCCGCCCTCAGCAGTTTCTAGAGAACCATCAGATGTT
TCCAGGGTGCCCCAAGGACCTGAAATGACCCTGTGCCTTATTTGAACTAACCAATCAGTTCGCTTCTCGC
TTCTGTTCGCGCGCTTCTGCTCCCCGAGCTCAATAAAAGAGCCCACAACCCCTCACTCGGCGCGCCAGTC
CTCCGATAGACTGCGTCGCCCGGGTACCCGTGTATCCAATAAACCCTCTTGCAGTTGCATCCGACTTGTG
GTCTCGCTGTTCCTTGGGAGGGTCTCCTCTGAGTGATTGACTACCCGTCAGCGGGGGTCTTTCATGGGTA
ACAGTTTCTTGAAGTTGGAGAACAACATTCTGAGGGTAGGAGTCGAATATTAAGTAATCCTGACTCAATT
AGCCACTGTTTTGAATCCACATACTCCAATACTCCTGAAATAGTTCATTATGGACAGCGCAGAAAGAGCT
GGGGAGAATTGTGAAATTGTTATCCGCTCACAATTCCACACAACATACGAGCCGGAAGCATAAAGTGTAA
AGCCTGGGGTGCCTAATGAGTGAGCTAACTCACATTAATTGCGTTGCGCTCACTGCCCGCTTTCCAGTCG
GGAAACCTGTCGTGCCAGCTGCATTAATGAATCGGCCAACGCGCGGGGAGAGGCGGTTTGCGTATTGGGC
GCTCTTCCGCTTCCTCGCTCACTGACTCGCTGCGCTCGGTCGTTCGGCTGCGGCGAGCGGTATCAGCTCA
CTCAAAGGCGGTAATACGGTTATCCACAGAATCAGGGGATAACGCAGGAAAGAACATGTGAGCAAAAGGC
CAGCAAAAGGCCAGGAACCGTAAAAAGGCCGCGTTGCTGGCGTTTTTCCATAGGCTCCGCCCCCCTGACG
AGCATCACAAAAATCGACGCTCAAGTCAGAGGTGGCGAAACCCGACAGGACTATAAAGATACCAGGCGTT
TCCCCCTGGAAGCTCCCTCGTGCGCTCTCCTGTTCCGACCCTGCCGCTTACCGGATACCTGTCCGCCTTT
CTCCCTTCGGGAAGCGTGGCGCTTTCTCATAGCTCACGCTGTAGGTATCTCAGTTCGGTGTAGGTCGTTC
GCTCCAAGCTGGGCTGTGTGCACGAACCCCCCGTTCAGCCCGACCGCTGCGCCTTATCCGGTAACTATCG
TCTTGAGTCCAACCCGGTAAGACACGACTTATCGCCACTGGCAGCAGCCACTGGTAACAGGATTAGCAGA
GCGAGGTATGTAGGCGGTGCTACAGAGTTCTTGAAGTGGTGGCCTAACTACGGCTACACTAGAAGAACAG
TATTTGGTATCTGCGCTCTGCTGAAGCCAGTTACCTTCGGAAAAAGAGTTGGTAGCTCTTGATCCGGCAA
ACAAACCACCGCTGGTAGCGGTGGTTTTTTTGTTTGCAAGCAGCAGATTACGCGCAGAAAAAAAGGATCT
CAAGAAGATCCTTTGATCTTTTCTACGGGGTCTGACGCTCAGTGGAACGAAAACTCACGTTAAGGGATTT
TGGTCATGAGATTATCAAAAAGGATCTTCACCTAGATCCTTTTAAATTAAAAATGAAGTTTTAAATCAAT
CTAAAGTATATATGAGTAAACTTGGTCTGACAGTTACCAATGCTTAATCAGTGAGGCACCTATCTCAGCG
ATCTGTCTATTTCGTTCATCCATAGTTGCCTGACTCCCCGTCGTGTAGATAACTACGATACGGGAGGGCT
TACCATCTGGCCCCAGTGCTGCAATGATACCGCGAGACCCACGCTCACCGGCTCCAGATTTATCAGCAAT
AAACCAGCCAGCCGGAAGGGCCGAGCGCAGAAGTGGTCCTGCAACTTTATCCGCCTCCATCCAGTCTATT
AATTGTTGCCGGGAAGCTAGAGTAAGTAGTTCGCCAGTTAATAGTTTGCGCAACGTTGTTGCCATTGCTA
CAGGCATCGTGGTGTCACGCTCGTCGTTTGGTATGGCTTCATTCAGCTCCGGTTCCCAACGATCAAGGCG
AGTTACATGATCCCCCATGTTGTGCAAAAAAGCGGTTAGCTCCTTCGGTCCTCCGATCGTTGTCAGAAGT
AAGTTGGCCGCAGTGTTATCACTCATGGTTATGGCAGCACTGCATAATTCTCTTACTGTCATGCCATCCG
TAAGATGCTTTTCTGTGACTGGTGAGTACTCAACCAAGTCATTCTGAGAATAGTGTATGCGGCGACCGAG
TTGCTCTTGCCCGGCGTCAATACGGGATAATACCGCGCCACATAGCAGAACTTTAAAAGTGCTCATCATT
GGAAAACGTTCTTCGGGGCGAAAACTCTCAAGGATCTTACCGCTGTTGAGATCCAGTTCGATGTAACCCA
CTCGTGCACCCAACTGATCTTCAGCATCTTTTACTTTCACCAGCGTTTCTGGGTGAGCAAAAACAGGAAG
GCAAAATGCCGCAAAAAAGGGAATAAGGGCGACACGGAAATGTTGAATACTCATACTCTTCCTTTTTCAA
TATTATTGAAGCATTTATCAGGGTTATTGTCTCATGAGCGGATACATATTTGAATGTATTTAGAAAAATA
AACAAATAGGGGTTCCGCGCACATTTCCCCGAAAAGTGCCACCTGACGTCTAAGAAACCATTATTATCAT
GACATTAACCTATAAAAATAGGCGTATCACGAGGCCCTTTCGTCTCGCGCGTTTCGGTGATGACGGTGAA
AACCTCTGACACATGCAGCTCCCGGAGACGGTCACAGCTTGTCTGTAAGCGGATGCCGGGAGCAGACAAG
CCCGTCAGGGCGCGTCAGCGGGTGTTGGCGGGTGTCGGGGCTGGCTTAACTATGCGGCATCAGAGCAGAT
TGTACTGAGAGTGCACCATATGCGGTGTGAAATACCGCACAGATGCGTAAGGAGAAAATACCGCATCAGG
CGCCATTCGCCATTCAGGCTGCGCAACTGTTGGGAAGGGCGATCGGTGCGGGCCTCTTCGCTATTACGCC
AGCTGGCGAAAGGGGGATGTGCTGCAAGGCGATTAAGTTGGGTAACGCCAGGG
